>Addgene plasmid #81134 | pEZ09 | addgene full sequence | sequence record 162045 | Addgene NGS Result
[100 nt withheld, positions 1-100]
C
[91 nt withheld, positions 102-192]
A
[49 nt withheld, positions 194-242]
CCTTTGACGTTGGAGTCCACGTTCTTT
[37 nt withheld, positions 270-306]
ACCCTATCTCGGTCTATTCTTTTGATTTATAAGGGATTTTGCCGATTTCGGCCTATTGGTTAAAAAATGA
GCTGATTTAACAAAAATTTAACGCGAATTTTAACAAAATATTAACGCTTACAATTTCCTGATGCGGTATT
TTCTCCTTACGCATCTGTGCGGTATTTCACACCGCATCAGGTGGCACTTTTCGGGGAAATGTGCGCGGAA
CCCCTATTTGTTTATTTTTCTAAATACATTCAAATATGTATCCGCTCATGAGACAATAACCCTGATAAAT
GCTTCAATAATATTGAAAAAGGAAGAGTATGAGTATTCAACATTTCCGTGTCGCCCTTATTCCCTTTTTT
GCGGCATTTTGCCTTCCTGTTTTTGCTCACCCAGAAACGCTGGTGAAAGTAAAAGATGCTGAAGATCAGT
TGGGTGCACGAGTGGGTTACATCGAACTGGATCTCAACAGCGGTAAGATCCTTGAGAGTTTTCGCCCCGA
AGAACGTTTTCCAATGATGAGCACTTTTAAAGTTCTGCTATGTGGCGCGGTATTATCCCGTATTGACGCC
GGGCAAGAGCAACTCGGTCGCCGCATACACTATTCTCAGAATGACTTGGTTGAGTACTCACCAGTCACAG
AAAAGCATCTTACGGATGGCATGACAGTAAGAGAATTATGCAGTGCTGCCATAACCATGAGTGATAACAC
TGCGGCCAACTTACTTCTGACAACGATCGGAGGACCGAAGGAGCTAACCGCTTTTTTGCACAACATGGGG
GATCATGTAACTCGCCTTGATCGTTGGGAACCGGAGATGAATGAAGCCATACCAAACGACGAGCGTGACA
CCACGATGCCTGTAGCAATGGCAACAACGTTGCGCAAACTATTAACTGGCGAACTACTTACTCTAGCTTC
CCGGCAACAATTAATAGACTGGATGGAGGCGGATAAAGTTGCAGGACCACTTCTGCGCTCGGCCCTTCCG
GCTGGCTGGTTTATTGCTGATAAATCTGGAGCCGGTGAGCGTGGGTCTCGCGGTATCATTGCAGCACTGG
GGCCAGATGGTAAGCCCTCCCGTATCGTAGTTATCTACACGACGGGGAGTCAGGCAACTATGGATGAACG
AAATAGACAGATCGCTGAGATAGGTGCCTCACTGATTAAGCATTGGTAACTGTCAGACCAAGTTTACTCA
TATATACTTTAGATTGATTTAAAACTTCATTTTTAATTTAAAAGGATCTAGGTGAAGATCCTTTTTGATA
ATCTCATGACCAAAATCCCTTAACGTGAGTTTTCGTTCCACTGAGCGTCAGACCCCGTAGAAAAGATCAA
AGGATCTTCTTGAGATCCTTTTTTTCTGCGCGTAATCTGCTGCTTGCAAACAAAAAAACCACCGCTACCA
GCGGTGGTTTGTTTGCCGGATCAAGAGCTACCAACTCTTTTTCCGAAGGTAACTGGCTTCAGCAGAGCGC
AGATACCAAATACTGTTCTTCTAGTGTAGCCGTAGTTAGGCCACCACTTCAAGAACTCTGTAGCACCGCC
TACATACCTCGCTCTGCTAATCCTGTTACCAGTGGCTGCTGCCAGTGGCGATAAGTCGTGTCTTACCGGG
TTGGACTCAAGACGATAGTTACCGGATAAGGCGCAGCGGTCGGGCTGAACGGGGGGTTCGTGCACACAGC
CCAGCTTGGAGCGAACGACCTACACCGAACTGAGATACCTACAGCGTGAGCTATGAGAAAGCGCCACGCT
TCCCGAAGGGAGAAAGGCGGACAGGTATCCGGTAAGCGGCAGGGTCGGAACAGGAGAGCGCACGAGGGAG
CTTCCAGGGGGAAACGCCTGGTATCTTTATAGTCCTGTCGGGTTTCGCCACCTCTGACTTGAGCGTCGAT
TTTTGTGATGCTCGTCAGGGGGGCGGAGCCTATGGAAAAACGCCAGCAACGCGGCCTTTTTACGGTTCCT
GGCCTTTTGCTGGCCTTTTGCTCACATGTTCTTTCCTGCGTTATCCCCTGATTCTGTGGATAACCGTATT
ACCGCCTTTGAGTGAGCTGATACCGCTCGCCGCAGCCGAACGACCGAGCGCAGCGAGTCAGTGAGCGAGG
AAGCGGAAGAGCGCCCAATACGCAAACCGCCTCTCCCCGCGCGTTGGCCGATTCATTAATGCAGCTGGCA
CGACAGGTTTCCCGACTGGAAAGCGGGCAGTGAGCGCAACGCAATTAATGTGAGTTAGCTCACTCATTAG
GCACCCCAGGCTTTACACTTTATGCTTCCGGCTCGTATGTTGTGTGGAATTGTGAGCGGATAACAATTTC
ACACAGGAAACAGCTATGACCATGATTACGCCAAGCTATTTAGGTGACACTATAGAATACTCAAGCTATG
AGGTGACTGCCGCACTCAATGTTCAACCAGATCTAGTGATTATTTCGGGGTTAGCAGCCGATGCGGGCAA
CCTGGTGAAGCAACTGCGAGAATTAGGTTACAACGGCATTATTGTTGGGGGGAACGGCTTAAATACTTCT
AATATTTTCCCCGTCTGCCAAGCAAAATGTGATGGGGTGTTGGTGGCCCAAGCCTACAGTGCCGAGTTAG
ATAATGAGATTAACCGCGCGTTTCGGGACGCCTATTTTCAACAAAACCAAAAAGAGCCGCCCCAATTTAG
TGCCCAGGCTTTTACGGCGATCCAAGTTTTTGTTGAAGCCCTCAGCAGCCTCGATGAAAAAACGCCCTTA
GAAACTCTTGCTCTACCGGACTTGCGACGACAACTGCGGGACGAAATTTTTGCAGGTACCTACGTCACGC
CTTTGGGTGAAATTTCCTTCACAGAGGAAGGGGAAATTGTCCAGAAGGAATTTTTTGTGGCCCAAATTGA
AATGGATGAATCGGGTCAACAGGGGCGTTTCGCCTTCATTGAAACGAACAAAGGAATTCTTAACAAAAAA
GCAGGAATATCCCTATCAGTGATAGACAGACATCCCTATCAGTGATAGAGTATAAAGTTAACTGTGGGAT
TGCAAAAGGAGCTCCCAACTCATAAAGTCAAGTAGGAGATTAATCATATGTCGGTCATCAAGCCCGAAAT
GAAAATTAAACTGCGCATGGAGGGCGCTGTGAACGGGCACAAGTTCGTGATCGAAGGTGAAGGCATTGGT
AAGCCGTATGAAGGTACTCAAACCCTGGACTTAACGGTTAAAGAAGGTGCCCCGTTGCCATTTAGCTACG
ACATCCTGACACCCGCTTTTCAGTATGGCAATCGCGCGTTCACCAAGTATCCGAAAGATATTCCGGATTA
TTTCAAGCAGGCATTCCCGGAAGGATACTCATGGGAACGCTCGATGACCTACGAAGACCAGGGCATTTGC
ATTGCCACAAGCGACATCACAATGGAGGGTGATTGCTTTTTTTACAAAATTCGCTTCGACGGGACAAACT
TCCCGCCGAATGGCCCAGTGATGCAGAAAAAGACGCTTAAATGGGAACCGTCGACAGAGAAAATGTACGT
TCGCGATGGCGTTCTGAAAGGCGATGTTAATATGGCGCTGCTTCTCGAAGGGGGAGGCCATTACCGTTGT
GATTTCAAAACCACATACAAAGCAAAAAAAGATGTTCGTTTGCCGGACGCGCATGAAGTCGATCACCGCA
TTGAGATCCTGTCACATGATAAAGATTACAATAAGGTCCGCCTTTATGAGCACGCTGAGGCCCGCTATTC
TATGCTGCCCAGCCAAGCTAAATAAGGATCCGGCTGCTAACAAAGCCCGAAAGGAAGCTGAGTTGGCTGC
TGCCACCGCTGAGCAATAACTAGCATAACCCCTTGGGGCCTCTAAACGGGTCTTGACGGGTTTTTTGTCT
AGAGCGCTCAAGTTGATCGAATGTATGCCCCGGATATGACCTAGGGAGATTCTTCTAAAGCGAGCAGGGT
TTGCCAAGTGGCGATCGCCTCAGGGAACCATAACCAACTTTGTTCGAGGTGGCGGGGGTTGAGCTGGGAA
CGATCGAGATCTAGGGCGATCGCCCGGAGTTTTTCGGCTTTCCCTACAAGAATTTCCTGGTCAACGTCGG
TGGGTTGCCTTTGGGCCAAATCGTACATACTAATCGCCAGGCCCGCATAAATCTCCGCCTGGAGGGCTGG
GGGGAAATCCTGGGTCGTTGCCGCCGCTAAGGCTTCATACCAACGATCATTGGCGGCTTCGTAATCTGCA
TTGAGGTAATGGACAAAACCCAGGGCCATCAAAATTTCGGGGTCGTTGGGCTGTTGGGCTAGGGCCATGT
CCCAATTGTCTTGCACCGTGGCGATCGCCGTTGCTTGGGTTGGCGATGGTGGGACGGCAGCCAAAGTTGT
TCAGCATGCGCCCTATAGTGAGTCGTATTACAATTCACTGGCCGTCGTTTTACAACGTCGTGACTGGGAA
AACCCTGGCGTTACCCAACTTAATCGCCTTGCAGCACATCCCCCTTTCGCCAGCTGGCGTAATAGCGAAG
AGGCCCGCACCGATCGCCCTTCCCAACAGTTGCGCAGCCTGAATGGCGAATGGACGCGCCCTGTAGCGGC
GCATTAA
Features (pLannotate 1.2.2; 17 found; start..end, strand, type, name):
    433..483     -  misc_feature   bom (fragment): basis of mobility region from pBR322
    510..614     +  promoter       AmpR promoter: bla
    615..1475    +  CDS            AmpR: β-lactamase; bla; confers resistance to ampicillin, carbenicillin, and related antibiotics
   1646..2234    +  rep_origin     ori: high-copy-number ColE1/pMB1/pBR322/pUC origin of replication
   2417..2509    +  CDS            lacI (fragment): lac repressor; lacI; The lac repressor binds to the lac operator to inhibit transcription in E. coli. This inhibition can be relieved by adding lactose or isopropyl-β-D-thiogalactopyranoside (IPTG).
   2522..2543    +  protein_bind   CAP binding site: CAP binding activates transcription in the presence of cAMP. E. coli catabolite activator protein
   2558..2588    +  promoter       lac promoter: promoter for the E. coli lac operon
   2596..2612    +  protein_bind   lac operator: The lac repressor binds to the lac operator to inhibit transcription in E. coli. This inhibition can be relieved by adding lactose or isopropyl-β-D-thiogalactopyranoside (IPTG). lac repressor encoded by lacI
   2654..2672    +  promoter       SP6 promoter: promoter for bacteriophage SP6 RNA polymerase
   3256..3272    +  protein_bind   tet operator (fragment): tetO; bacterial operator O2 for the tetR and tetA genes tetracycline repressor TetR
   3279..3296    +  protein_bind   tet operator (fragment): tetO; bacterial operator O2 for the tetR and tetA genes tetracycline repressor TetR
   3364..4038    +  CDS            mAzamiGreen: mAzamiGreen is a basic (constitutively fluorescent) green fluorescent protein published in 2003, derived from Galaxea fascicularis. It has high acid sensitivity.
   4049..4098    +  CDS            SET1 (fragment): solubility-enhancement tag derived from T7 phage gene 10B
   4106..4153    +  terminator     T7 terminator: transcription terminator for bacteriophage T7 RNA polymerase
   4658..4676    -  promoter       T7 promoter: promoter for bacteriophage T7 RNA polymerase
   4679..4836    +  CDS            lacZα (fragment): LacZα fragment of β-galactosidase; lacZ fragment
   4840..405     +  rep_origin     f1 ori (across the origin) (sequence partly withheld): f1 bacteriophage origin of replication; arrow indicates direction of (+) strand synthesis
