[The description below was written by a language model from this plasmid's Addgene catalogue record and pLannotate feature annotations shown in this document.]
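Description:
pEZ09 is a 4.9 kb reporter plasmid built on the pACSA backbone, described in its record as pACSA_PEZ3_gfp, and comes from work developing synthetic biology tools for controlling gene expression in the cyanobacterium Synechococcus sp. PCC 7002. It is maintained in E. coli through a high-copy ColE1/pUC-type origin and selected with ampicillin via the bla gene and its native promoter. The backbone also carries remnants typical of a general cloning vector: an f1 phage origin, a fragment of the pBR322 bom region, a lacI fragment, the CAP site, lac promoter and lac operator, a lacZα fragment, and flanking SP6 and T7 phage promoters. The record does not say how the plasmid behaves in the cyanobacterial host. Unannotated stretches on either side of the reporter cassette may be relevant to this, but their identity is not given.

The payload, assembled by Gibson cloning, is a green fluorescent protein gene under the PEZ3 promoter. The promoter itself is not annotated as a named feature, but two partial tet operator (tetO) sites lie just upstream of the reporter. This suggests that PEZ3 is an engineered promoter repressible by TetR, although no tetR gene is annotated on this plasmid. The catalogue calls the insert GFP, whereas the automated annotation matched the roughly 675 bp coding sequence to mAzamiGreen, so the exact fluorescent protein variant is uncertain. A short fragment annotated as a T7 gene 10B-derived solubility tag follows the reporter, and then a T7 terminator closes the cassette. The construct appears to be meant for measuring the strength and regulation of PEZ3 by fluorescence readout.
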