Addgene plasmid #81134: pEZ09
Purpose: pACSA_PEZ3_gfp
Depositing lab: Brian Pfleger. Depositing organization: University of Wisconsin, Madison. Publication: Construction of new synthetic biology tools for the control of gene expression in the cyanobacterium Synechococcus sp. strain PCC 7002. Zess EK, Begemann MB, Pfleger BF. Biotechnol Bioeng. 2016 Feb;113(2):424-32. doi: 10.1002/bit.25713. Epub 2015 Sep 3. PubMed 26192329.
Backbone
  Vector backbone: pACSA
  Total vector size (bp): 4866
Growth in bacteria
  Bacterial resistance: Ampicillin, 100 μg/mL
  Growth temperature: 37°C
  Growth strain: DH5alpha
  Copy number: Unknown
Gene/Insert
  Gene/Insert name: GFP
  Promoter: PEZ3
  Cloning method: Gibson Cloning
  Sequencing primers: 5′ GCTTCCGGCTCGTATGTTGTG; 3′ TTGGGTAACGCCAGGGT
Terms and licenses: Academic/Nonprofit Terms; Industry Terms: Not Available to Industry
How to cite: pEZ09 was a gift from Brian Pfleger (Addgene plasmid # 81134 ; http://n2t.net/addgene:81134 ; RRID:Addgene_81134)
