>Addgene plasmid #81134 | pEZ09 | addgene partial sequence | sequence record 158735 | T7term 5'-GCTAGTTATTGCTCAGCGG-3'
TGTTAGCAGCCGGATCCTTATTTAGCTTGGCTGGGCAGCATAGAATAGCGGGCCTCAGCGTGCTCATAAA
GGCGGACCTTATTGTAATCTTTATCATGTGACAGGATCTCAATGCGGTGATCGACTTCATGCGCGTCCGG
CAAACGAACATCTTTTTTTGCTTTGTATGTGGTTTTGAAATCACAACGGTAATGGCCTCCCCCTTCGAGA
AGCAGCGCCATATTAACATCGCCTTTCAGAACGCCATCGCGAACGTACATTTTCTCTGTCGACGGTTCCC
ATTTAAGCGTCTTTTTCTGCATCACTGGGCCATTCGGCGGGAAGTTTGTCCCGTCGAAGCGAATTTTGTA
AAAAAAGCAATCACCCTCCATTGTGATGTCGCTTGTGGCAATGCAAATGCCCTGGTCTTCGTAGGTCATC
GAGCGTTCCCATGAGTATCCTTCCGGGAATGCCTGCTTGAAATAATCCGGAATATCTTTCGGATACTTGG
TGAACGCGCGATTGCCATACTGAAAAGCGGGTGTCAGGATGTCGTAGCTAAATGGCAACGGGGCACCTTC
TTTAACCGTTAAGTCCAGGGTTTGAGTACCTTCATACGGCTTACCAATGCCTTCACCTTCGATCACGAAC
TTGTGCCCGTTCACAGCGCCCTCCATGCGCAGTTTAATTTTCATTTCGGGCTTGATGACCGACATATGAT
TAATCTCCTACTTGACTTTATGAGTTGGGAGCTCCTTTTGCAATCCCACAGTTAACTTTATACTCTATCA
CTGATAGGGATGTCTGTCTATCACTGATAGGGATATTCCTGCTTTTTTGTTAAGAATTCCTTTGTTCGTT
TCAATGAAGGCGAAACGCCC
