>Addgene plasmid #81134 | pEZ09 | addgene partial sequence | sequence record 158736 | M13pUC-Rev 5'-AGCGGATAACAATTTCACACAGG-3'
AGCTATTTAGGTGACACTATAGAATACTCAAGCTATGAGGTGACTGCCGCACTCAATGTTCAACCAGATC
TAGTGATTATTTCGGGGTTAGCAGCCGATGCGGGCAACCTGGTGAAGCAACTGCGAGAATTAGGTTACAA
CGGCATTATTGTTGGGGGGAACGGCTTAAATACTTCTAATATTTTCCCCGTCTGCCAAGCAAAATGTGAT
GGGGTGTTGGTGGCCCAAGCCTACAGTGCCGAGTTAGATAATGAGATTAACCGCGCGTTTCGGGACGCCT
ATTTTCAACAAAACCAAAAAGAGCCGCCCCAATTTAGTGCCCAGGCTTTTACGGCGATCCAAGTTTTTGT
TGAAGCCCTCAGCAGCCTCGATGAAAAAACGCCCTTAGAAACTCTTGCTCTACCGGACTTGCGACGACAA
CTGCGGGACGAAATTTTTGCAGGTACCTACGTCACGCCTTTGGGTGAAATTTCCTTCACAGAGGAAGGGG
AAATTGTCCAGAAGGAATTTTTTGTGGCCCAAATTGAAATGGATGAATCGGGTCAACAGGGGCGTTTCGC
CTTCATTGAAACGAACAAAGGAATTCTTAACAAAAAAGCAGGAATATCCCTATCAGTGATAGACAGACAT
CCCTATCAGTGATAGAGTATAAAGTTAACTGTGGGATTGCAAAAGGAGCTCCCAACTCATAAAGTCAAGT
AGGAGATTAATCATATGTCGGTCATCAAGCCCGAAATGAAAATTAAACTGCGCATGGAGGGCGCTGTGAA
CGGGCACAAGTTCGTGATCGAAGGTGAAGGCATTGGTAAGCCGTATGAAGGTACTCAAACCCTGGACTTA
ACGG
